>Addgene plasmid #232138 | pCRII-TOPO-dgat1b in situ probe | addgene full sequence | sequence record 459795 | Addgene NGS Result
ACTATTAAAGAACGTGGACTCCAACGTCAAAGG
[49 nt withheld, positions 34-82]
T
[91 nt withheld, positions 84-174]
G
[124 nt withheld, positions 176-299]
CCATTCGCCATTCAGGCTGCGCAACTGTTGGGAAGGGCGATCGGTGCGGGCCTCTTCGCTATTACGCCAG
CTGGCGAAAGGGGGATGTGCTGCAAGGCGATTAAGTTGGGTAACGCCAGGGTTTTCCCAGTCACGACGTT
GTAAAACGACGGCCAGTGAATTGTAATACGACTCACTATAGGGCGAATTGGGCCCTCTAGATGCATGCTC
GAGCGGCCGCCAGTGTGATGGATATCTGCAGAATTCGCCCTTGAAAATGCGACCGCTACGACAGAATGAG
TTGCCACAAGTTGCAGGAGTCGATGTTGAGTTCAGCGAGCAGCTTCAAAAACTACAGAGGGATCCTGAAC
TGGTGTGTGGTAATGCTGGTTTTGAGCAACGCACGTCTCTTTTTAGAAAACCTTCTCAGGTATGGCATTT
TAGTGGACCCCATTCAGGTGGTGTCTTTGTTTCTCAAGGACCCTTATAGCTGGCCTGCTGCATGTCTGGT
TATTGTTTGTAATGCTTTTATACTTGTGGCACTGTACACCGAGAGAAAGCTAGCCATGGGGTCGATCAGT
GAAAAGGTCGGCCTGCTGATCTACATCTTTAATTTAACAATCATCTTGTGTTTTCCAATGGTTGTTGTTT
TAAAACTACCATCTATTACGCCAGTTGGAGGGGCATTTGCCTTAGGAATCTACACCATCCTGATTTTGAA
ACTGTATTCATACAAAGACGTTAACAAGTGGTGCAGAGAGAGAACACAAGCGAAGGCCCGCAGCCTCTCT
AGATCTCTTTCGTGTCCATCACCTCCATCTACATCCAGCAGTATGCAGTCTTATGTGTCTTACCCAGGAA
ACCTCTCTCTCAGGGATATATACTATTTTGTTTTTGCTCCGACCCTGTGCTACGAGCTTAATTTCCCCCG
ATCTGAATCAATCCGAATGGGATTTCTCCTCAGGAGGCTCTTTGAGATGTTGCTTCTCACTCAGTTATTG
GTTGGTTTAACGCAGCAGTGGATGGTGAAGGGCGAATTCCAGCACACTGGCGGCCGTTACTAGTGGATCC
GAGCTCGGTACCAAGCTTGATGCATAGCTTGAGTATTCTATAGTGTCACCTAAATAGCTTGGCGTAATCA
TGGTCATAGCTGTTTCCTGTGTGAAATTGTTATCCGCTCACAATTCCACACAACATACGAGCCGGAAGCA
TAAAGTGTAAAGCCTGGGGTGCCTAATGAGTGAGCTAACTCACATTAATTGCGTTGCGCTCACTGCCCGC
TTTCCAGTCGGGAAACCTGTCGTGCCAGCTGCATTAATGAATCGGCCAACGCGCGGGGAGAGGCGGTTTG
CGTATTGGGCGCTCTTCCGCTTCCTCGCTCACTGACTCGCTGCGCTCGGTCGTTCGGCTGCGGCGAGCGG
TATCAGCTCACTCAAAGGCGGTAATACGGTTATCCACAGAATCAGGGGATAACGCAGGAAAGAACATGTG
AGCAAAAGGCCAGCAAAAGGCCAGGAACCGTAAAAAGGCCGCGTTGCTGGCGTTTTTCCATAGGCTCCGC
CCCCCTGACGAGCATCACAAAAATCGACGCTCAAGTCAGAGGTGGCGAAACCCGACAGGACTATAAAGAT
ACCAGGCGTTTCCCCCTGGAAGCTCCCTCGTGCGCTCTCCTGTTCCGACCCTGCCGCTTACCGGATACCT
GTCCGCCTTTCTCCCTTCGGGAAGCGTGGCGCTTTCTCATAGCTCACGCTGTAGGTATCTCAGTTCGGTG
TAGGTCGTTCGCTCCAAGCTGGGCTGTGTGCACGAACCCCCCGTTCAGCCCGACCGCTGCGCCTTATCCG
GTAACTATCGTCTTGAGTCCAACCCGGTAAGACACGACTTATCGCCACTGGCAGCAGCCACTGGTAACAG
GATTAGCAGAGCGAGGTATGTAGGCGGTGCTACAGAGTTCTTGAAGTGGTGGCCTAACTACGGCTACACT
AGAAGAACAGTATTTGGTATCTGCGCTCTGCTGAAGCCAGTTACCTTCGGAAAAAGAGTTGGTAGCTCTT
GATCCGGCAAACAAACCACCGCTGGTAGCGGTGGTTTTTTTGTTTGCAAGCAGCAGATTACGCGCAGAAA
AAAAGGATCTCAAGAAGATCCTTTGATCTTTTCTACGGGGTCTGACGCTCAGTGGAACGAAAACTCACGT
TAAGGGATTTTGGTCATGAGATTATCAAAAAGGATCTTCACCTAGATCCTTTTAAATTAAAAATGAAGTT
TTAAATCAATCTAAAGTATATATGAGTAAACTTGGTCTGACAGTTACCAATGCTTAATCAGTGAGGCACC
TATCTCAGCGATCTGTCTATTTCGTTCATCCATAGTTGCCTGACTCCCCGTCGTGTAGATAACTACGATA
CGGGAGGGCTTACCATCTGGCCCCAGTGCTGCAATGATACCGCGAGACCCACGCTCACCGGCTCCAGATT
TATCAGCAATAAACCAGCCAGCCGGAAGGGCCGAGCGCAGAAGTGGTCCTGCAACTTTATCCGCCTCCAT
CCAGTCTATTAATTGTTGCCGGGAAGCTAGAGTAAGTAGTTCGCCAGTTAATAGTTTGCGCAACGTTGTT
GCCATTGCTACAGGCATCGTGGTGTCACGCTCGTCGTTTGGTATGGCTTCATTCAGCTCCGGTTCCCAAC
GATCAAGGCGAGTTACATGATCCCCCATGTTGTGCAAAAAAGCGGTTAGCTCCTTCGGTCCTCCGATCGT
TGTCAGAAGTAAGTTGGCCGCAGTGTTATCACTCATGGTTATGGCAGCACTGCATAATTCTCTTACTGTC
ATGCCATCCGTAAGATGCTTTTCTGTGACTGGTGAGTACTCAACCAAGTCATTCTGAGAATAGTGTATGC
GGCGACCGAGTTGCTCTTGCCCGGCGTCAATACGGGATAATACCGCGCCACATAGCAGAACTTTAAAAGT
GCTCATCATTGGAAAACGTTCTTCGGGGCGAAAACTCTCAAGGATCTTACCGCTGTTGAGATCCAGTTCG
ATGTAACCCACTCGTGCACCCAACTGATCTTCAGCATCTTTTACTTTCACCAGCGTTTCTGGGTGAGCAA
AAACAGGAAGGCAAAATGCCGCAAAAAAGGGAATAAGGGCGACACGGAAATGTTGAATACTCATACTCTT
CCTTTTTCAATTCAGAAGAACTCGTCAAGAAGGCGATAGAAGGCGATGCGCTGCGAATCGGGAGCGGCGA
TACCGTAAAGCACGAGGAAGCGGTCAGCCCATTCGCCGCCAAGCTCTTCAGCAATATCACGGGTAGCCAA
CGCTATGTCCTGATAGCGGTCCGCCACACCCAGCCGGCCACAGTCGATGAATCCAGAAAAGCGGCCATTT
TCCACCATGATATTCGGCAAGCAGGCATCGCCATGGGTCACGACGAGATCCTCGCCGTCGGGCATGCGCG
CCTTGAGCCTGGCGAACAGTTCGGCTGGCGCGAGCCCCTGATGCTCTTCGTCCAGATCATCCTGATCGAC
AAGACCGGCTTCCATCCGAGTACGTGCTCGCTCGATGCGATGTTTCGCTTGGTGGTCGAATGGGCAGGTA
GCCGGATCAAGCGTATGCAGCCGCCGCATTGCATCAGCCATGATGGATACTTTCTCGGCAGGAGCAAGGT
GGGATGACAGGAGATCCTGCCCCGGCACTTCGCCCAATAGCAGCCAGTCCCTTCCCGCTTCAGTGACAAC
GTCGAGCACAGCTGCGCAAGGAACGCCCGTCGTGGCCAGCCACGATAGCCGCGCTGCCTCGTCCTGCAGT
TCATTCAGGGCACCGGACAGGTCGGTCTTGACAAAAAGAACCGGGCGCCCCTGCGCTGACAGCCGGAACA
CGGCGGCATCAGAGCAGCCGATTGTCTGTTGTGCCCAGTCATAGCCGAATAGCCTCTCCACCCAAGCGGC
CGGAGAACCTGCGTGCAATCCATCTTGTTCAATCATGCGAAACGATCCTCATCCTGTCTCTTGATCAGAT
CTTGATCCCCTGCGCCATCAGATCCTTGGCGGCAAGAAAGCCATCCAGTTTACTTTGCAGGGCTTCCCAA
CCTTACCAGAGGGCGCCCCAGCTGGCAATTCCGGTTCGCTTGCTGTCCATAAAACCGCCCAGTCTAGCTA
TCGCCATGTAAGCCCACTGCAAGCTACCTGCTTTCTCTTTGCGCTTGCGTTTTCCCTTGTCCAGATAGCC
CAGTAGCTGACATTCATCCGGGGTCAGCACCGTTTCTGCGGACTGGCTTTCTACGTGTTCCGCTTCCTTT
AGCAGCCCTTGCGCCCTGAATTTTGTTAAAATTCGCGTTAAATTTTTGTTAAATCAGCTCATTTTTTAAC
CAATAGGCCGAAATCGGCAAAATCCCTTATAAATCAAAAGAATAGACCGAGATAGGGTTGAGTGTTGTTC
CAGTTTGGAACAAGAGTCC
Features (pLannotate 1.2.2; 14 found; start..end, strand, type, name):
    303..460     -  CDS            lacZα (fragment): LacZα fragment of β-galactosidase; lacZ fragment
    463..481     +  promoter       T7 promoter: promoter for bacteriophage T7 RNA polymerase
    575..1306    +  CDS            DGAT1 (fragment): DGAT1_BOVIN - Experimental evidence at protein level: Swiss-Prot protein existence level 1. Catalyzes the terminal and only committed step in triacylglycerol synthesis by using diacylglycerol and fatty acyl CoA as substrates (PubMed:18704537). Highly expressed in epithelial cells of the small intestine and its activity is essential for the absorption of dietary fats. In liver, plays a role in esterifying exogenous fatty acids to glycerol, and is required to synthesize fat for storage (By similarity). Also present in female mammary glands, where it produces fat in the milk (PubMed:18704537, Pub
   1386..1404    -  promoter       SP6 promoter: promoter for bacteriophage SP6 RNA polymerase
   1446..1462    -  protein_bind   lac operator: The lac repressor binds to the lac operator to inhibit transcription in E. coli. This inhibition can be relieved by adding lactose or isopropyl-β-D-thiogalactopyranoside (IPTG). lac repressor encoded by lacI
   1470..1500    -  promoter       lac promoter: promoter for the E. coli lac operon
   1515..1536    -  protein_bind   CAP binding site: CAP binding activates transcription in the presence of cAMP. E. coli catabolite activator protein
   1549..1641    -  CDS            lacI (fragment): lac repressor; lacI; The lac repressor binds to the lac operator to inhibit transcription in E. coli. This inhibition can be relieved by adding lactose or isopropyl-β-D-thiogalactopyranoside (IPTG).
   1824..2412    -  rep_origin     ori: high-copy-number ColE1/pMB1/pBR322/pUC origin of replication
   2583..3443    -  CDS            AmpR: β-lactamase; bla; confers resistance to ampicillin, carbenicillin, and related antibiotics
   3444..3460    -  promoter       AmpR promoter (fragment): bla
   3464..4255    -  CDS            neo: KKA2_KLEPN - Also known as kan, nptII. Experimental evidence at protein level: Swiss-Prot protein existence level 1. Resistance to kanamycin, neomycin, paromomycin, ribostamycin, butirosin and gentamicin B. From Klebsiella pneumoniae.
   4287..4586    -  CDS            tnpA (fragment): TN5P_ECOLX - Also known as tnp. Experimental evidence at protein level: Swiss-Prot protein existence level 1. Mediates transposition of transposon Tn5 by a 'cut and paste' mechanism. First, the monomeric transposase binds the 19 bp inverted DNA repeats flanking the transposon. Then, dimerization of the DNA- bound transposase creates a synaptic DNA complex. After nicking of the first DNA strand, excision of the transposon proceeds through a series of intermediates. The transposase then mediates the insertion of the transposon at a new site by strand transfer. The activity of the wild- type tran
   4599..299     -  rep_origin     f1 ori (across the origin) (sequence partly withheld): f1 bacteriophage origin of replication; arrow indicates direction of (+) strand synthesis
