[The description below was written by a language model from this plasmid's Addgene catalogue record and pLannotate feature annotations shown in this document.]
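Description:
pCRII-TOPO-dgat1b in situ probe is an in vitro transcription template built on the Invitrogen pCRII-TOPO backbone (about 3.9 kb), carrying a 732 bp fragment of zebrafish (Danio rerio) dgat1b inserted by TOPO cloning. The sequenced plasmid is 4,728 nt. It is maintained in E. coli as a high-copy plasmid through a ColE1/pUC-type origin and can be selected with ampicillin (β-lactamase) and kanamycin (neo/nptII, flanked by a remnant of Tn5 sequence annotated as a tnpA fragment). An f1 phage origin is also present. The cloning site lies within the lacZα region downstream of the lac promoter, operator and CAP site, the backbone arrangement normally used for blue/white screening, and only a fragment of lacZα is annotated next to the insert.

The insert is flanked by opposing bacteriophage promoters. T7 lies upstream and points in the same direction as the annotated coding fragment, while SP6 lies downstream on the opposite strand. The annotation software labelled the insert as a DGAT1 fragment by similarity to the bovine protein, consistent with dgat1b encoding a diacylglycerol O-acyltransferase 1 paralogue, an enzyme class that catalyses the final step of triacylglycerol synthesis. Because the fragment sits in the sense orientation relative to T7, transcription from SP6 gives the anti-sense strand. The record accordingly specifies linearising with NotI and transcribing with SP6 polymerase to make the anti-sense riboprobe. The plasmid's intended use is generating labelled RNA probes to detect dgat1b mRNA expression by in situ hybridisation in zebrafish. T7 transcription would in principle yield sense RNA, though the record does not describe that use.
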