Addgene plasmid #232138: pCRII-TOPO-dgat1b in situ probe
Purpose: zebrafish dgat1b anti-sense in situ probe, linearize with NotI, SP6 polymerase
Depositing lab: Steven Farber. Depositing organization: Carnegie Institution for Science. Publication: Zebrafish are resilient to the loss of major diacylglycerol acyltransferase enzymes. Wilson MH, Hensley MR, Shen MC, Lu HY, Quinlivan VH, Busch-Nentwich EM, Rawls JF, Farber SA. J Biol Chem. 2024 Nov 6;300(12):107973. doi: 10.1016/j.jbc.2024.107973. PubMed 39510175.
Backbone
  Vector backbone: pCRII-TOPO
  Backbone manufacturer: Invitrogen
  Backbone size w/o insert (bp): 3900
  Vector type: in vitro transcription
Growth in bacteria
  Bacterial resistance: Ampicillin and Kanamycin, 100 & 50 μg/mL
  Growth temperature: 37°C
  Growth strain: DH5alpha
  Copy number: High Copy
Gene/Insert
  Gene/Insert name: dgat1b
  Species: D. rerio (zebrafish)
  Insert size (bp): 732
  Promoter: SP6/T7
  Cloning method: TOPO Cloning
Terms and licenses: Academic/Nonprofit Terms; Industry Terms: Not Available to Industry
How to cite: pCRII-TOPO-dgat1b in situ probe was a gift from Steven Farber (Addgene plasmid # 232138 ; http://n2t.net/addgene:232138 ; RRID:Addgene_232138)
